Addgene plasmid #81371: pDONR223_FBXO16_p.T50K
Purpose: Gateway Donor vector containing FBXO16 , part of the Target Accelerator Plasmid Collection.
Depositing lab: Jesse Boehm & William Hahn & David Root. Depositing organization: Broad Institute. Publication: Systematic Functional Interrogation of Rare Cancer Variants Identifies Oncogenic Alleles. Kim E, Ilic N, Shrestha Y, Zou L, Kamburov A, Zhu C, Yang X, Lubonja R, Tran N, Nguyen C, Lawrence MS, Piccioni F, Bagul M, Doench JG, Chouinard CR, Wu X, Hogstrom L, Natoli T, Tamayo P, Horn H, Corsello SM, Lage K, Root DE, Subramanian A, Golub TR, Getz G, Boehm JS, Hahn WC. Cancer Discov. 2016 Jul;6(7):714-26. doi: 10.1158/2159-8290.CD-16-0160. Epub 2016 May 4. PubMed 27147599.
Backbone
  Vector backbone: pDONR223
  Backbone manufacturer: Invitrogen
  Backbone size w/o insert (bp): 2790
  Vector type: Gateway Entry vector
Growth in bacteria
  Bacterial resistance: Spectinomycin, 50 μg/mL
  Growth temperature: 37°C
  Growth strain: DH5alpha
  Copy number: High Copy
Gene/Insert
  Gene/Insert name: FBXO16
  Species: H. sapiens (human)
  Mutation: T50K
  GenBank ID: NM_172366.3
  Entrez Gene: FBXO16 (a.k.a. FBX16)
  Promoter: None
  Cloning method: Gateway Cloning
  Sequencing primers: 5′ M13pUC-fwd; 3′ M13-Rev
Terms and licenses: Academic/Nonprofit Terms; Industry Terms: Not Available to Industry
Depositor comments: Open state: NO stop codon immediately follows insert
How to cite: pDONR223_FBXO16_p.T50K was a gift from Jesse Boehm & William Hahn & David Root (Addgene plasmid # 81371 ; http://n2t.net/addgene:81371 ; RRID:Addgene_81371)
