[The description below was written by a language model from this plasmid's Addgene catalogue record and pLannotate feature annotations shown in this document.]
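Description:
pDONR223_FBXO16_p.T50K is a Gateway entry clone built on the Invitrogen pDONR223 backbone and carrying a human FBXO16 open reading frame with a T50K substitution. It belongs to the Target Accelerator Plasmid Collection, a set of clones assembled for functional testing of rare cancer-associated variants. The plasmid is about 3.7 kb and is maintained in E. coli at high copy from a ColE1/pUC-type origin. Selection is with spectinomycin, conferred by the aadA aminoglycoside adenylyltransferase gene (annotated SmR), which lies downstream of a fragment of a class 1 integron Pc promoter. Short remnants of gentamicin resistance, lacI and lacZα sequences are also annotated but are only fragments. The rrnB T1 and T2 terminators sit upstream of the cloning region, where they help insulate the insert from read-through transcription.

The FBXO16 coding sequence, which encodes an F-box protein thought to recognise phosphorylated substrates and promote their ubiquitination and degradation, is flanked on both sides by attL recombination sites. The automated annotation labels both as attL3. No promoter drives the insert in this vector; a T7 promoter lies just outside the downstream attL site and faces back towards the insert. The construct is therefore a shuttle intermediate rather than an expression plasmid. An LR Clonase reaction transfers the ORF into an attR-containing destination vector that supplies the promoter and any tags. The clone is in the "open" configuration, with no stop codon directly after the insert, so it can be fused in frame to C-terminal tags encoded by the destination vector. M13 forward and reverse primer sites flank the cassette for sequence verification.
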