Features (pLannotate 1.2.2; 12 found; start..end, strand, type, name):
     38..74      -  CDS            lacZα (fragment): LacZα fragment of β-galactosidase; lacZ fragment
     91..186     +  protein_bind   attL3: mutant version of attL; recombination site for the Gateway® LR reaction LR Clonase™
    192..1067    +  CDS            FBXO16: FBX16_HUMAN - Also known as FBX16. Experimental evidence at protein level: Swiss-Prot protein existence level 1. Probably recognizes and binds to some phosphorylated proteins and promotes their ubiquitination and degradation. From Homo sapiens (Human).
   1072..1167    -  protein_bind   attL3: mutant version of attL; recombination site for the Gateway® LR reaction LR Clonase™
   1186..1204    -  promoter       T7 promoter: promoter for bacteriophage T7 RNA polymerase
   1394..1417    +  promoter       Pc promoter (fragment): intI1 (promoter lies within the coding sequence); class 1 integron promoter
   1593..1649    +  CDS            GmR (fragment): gentamycin acetyltransferase; aacC1; confers resistance to gentamycin
   1656..2447    +  CDS            SmR: aminoglycoside adenylyltransferase (Murphy, 1985); aadA; confers resistance to spectinomycin and streptomycin
   2540..3128    +  rep_origin     ori: high-copy-number ColE1/pMB1/pBR322/pUC origin of replication
   3311..3403    +  CDS            lacI (fragment): lac repressor; lacI; The lac repressor binds to the lac operator to inhibit transcription in E. coli. This inhibition can be relieved by adding lactose or isopropyl-β-D-thiogalactopyranoside (IPTG).
   3458..3485    -  terminator     rrnB T2 terminator: transcription terminator T2 from the E. coli rrnB gene
   3617..3660    +  terminator     rrnB T1 terminator: Escherichia coli rrnB; transcription terminator T1 from the E. coli rrnB gene
>Addgene plasmid #81371 | pDONR223_FBXO16_p.T50K | addgene full sequence | sequence record 167787 | Addgene NGS Result
GGCAGTTCCCTACTCTCGCGTTAACGCTAGCATGGATGTTTTCCCAGTCACGACGTTGTAAAACGACGGC
CAGTCTTAAGCTCGGGCCCCAAATAATGATTTTATTTTGACTGATAGTGACCTGTTCGTTGCAACAAATT
GATGAGCAATGCTTTTTTATAATGCCAACTTTGTACAAAAAAGTTGGCACCATGATGGCATTTGCACCTC
CAAAAAACACAGATGGTCCCAAAATGCAGACAAAGATGAGCACCTGGACACCCCTAAACCATCAGCTATT
GAATGACCGGGTATTTGAAGAAAGAAGAGCCCTGCTTGGCAAATGGTTTGACAAATGGAAAGACTCTCAA
AGAAGAAGAATCCTCACAGGCCTGTTGGAGCGCTGCTCGCTGTCCCAGCAAAAGTTCTGCTGTCGAAAGC
TTCAAGAGAAAATTCCAGCAGAAGCCCTGGACTTTACAACCAAGCTTCCAAGGGTGTTATCTTTATACAT
CTTTTCTTTCCTGGACCCTCGGAGCCTTTGTCGTTGTGCACAGGTGTGCTGGCATTGGAAGAACCTTGCT
GAGCTGGACCAGCTCTGGATGCTGAAATGTTTACGGTTTAACTGGTACATCAATTTCTCTCCAACTCCCT
TTGAGCAGGGGATCTGGAAGAAGCACTATATTCAAATGGTGAAAGAACTTCATATTACCAAGCCTAAGAC
ACCCCCAAAGGATGGATTTGTAATCGCTGACGTTCAACTAGTTACAAGCAATTCTCCAGAGGAAAAACAG
TCCCCTTTATCAGCCTTTCGGTCCTCTTCCTCTTTAAGAAAGAAGAATAACTCAGGGGAGAAAGCACTTC
CACCCTGGCGATCTTCTGATAAGCACCCAACAGATATCATTCGTTTTAATTACCTAGACAACCGTGACCC
CATGGAGACTGTCCAGCAAGGAAGAAGAAAAAGAAACCAAATGACCCCAGACTTCAGCCGACAGTCACAT
GATAAGAAAAATAAATTGCAGGACAGAACTAGGCTAAGAAAAGCACAATCAATGATGTCGAGGAGAAATC
CCTTCCCACTATGTCCCTTGCCAACTTTCTTGTACAAAGTTGGCATTATAAGAAAGCATTGCTTATCAAT
TTGTTGCAACGAACAGGTCACTATCAGTCAAAATAAAATCATTATTTGCCATCCAGCTGATATCCCCTAT
AGTGAGTCGTATTACATGGTCATAGCTGTTTCCTGGCAGCTCTGGCCCGTGTCTCAAAATCTCTGATGTT
ACATTGCACAAGATAAAAATATATCATCATGCCTCCTCTAGACCAGCCAGGACAGAAATGCCTCGACTTC
GCTGCTACCCAAGGTTGCCGGGTGACGCACACCGTGGAAACGGATGAAGGCACGAACCCAGTGGACATAA
GCCTGTTCGGTTCGTAAGCTGTAATGCAAGTAGCGTATGCGCTCACGCAACTGGTCCAGAACCTTGACCG
AACGCAGCGGTGGTAACGGCGCAGTGGCGGTTTTCATGGCTTGTTATGACTGTTTTTTTGGGGTACAGTC
TATGCCTCGGGCATCCAAGCAGCAAGCGCGTTACGCCGTGGGTCGATGTTTGATGTTATGGAGCAGCAAC
GATGTTACGCAGCAGGGCAGTCGCCCTAAAACAAAGTTAAACATTATGAGGGAAGCGGTGATCGCCGAAG
TATCGACTCAACTATCAGAGGTAGTTGGCGTCATCGAGCGCCATCTCGAACCGACGTTGCTGGCCGTACA
TTTGTACGGCTCCGCAGTGGATGGCGGCCTGAAGCCACACAGTGATATTGATTTGCTGGTTACGGTGACC
GTAAGGCTTGATGAAACAACGCGGCGAGCTTTGATCAACGACCTTTTGGAAACTTCGGCTTCCCCTGGAG
AGAGCGAGATTCTCCGCGCTGTAGAAGTCACCATTGTTGTGCACGACGACATCATTCCGTGGCGTTATCC
AGCTAAGCGCGAACTGCAATTTGGAGAATGGCAGCGCAATGACATTCTTGCAGGTATCTTCGAGCCAGCC
ACGATCGACATTGATCTGGCTATCTTGCTGACAAAAGCAAGAGAACATAGCGTTGCCTTGGTAGGTCCAG
CGGCGGAGGAACTCTTTGATCCGGTTCCTGAACAGGATCTATTTGAGGCGCTAAATGAAACCTTAACGCT
ATGGAACTCGCCGCCCGACTGGGCTGGCGATGAGCGAAATGTAGTGCTTACGTTGTCCCGCATTTGGTAC
AGCGCAGTAACCGGCAAAATCGCGCCGAAGGATGTCGCTGCCGACTGGGCAATGGAGCGCCTGCCGGCCC
AGTATCAGCCCGTCATACTTGAAGCTAGACAGGCTTATCTTGGACAAGAAGAAGATCGCTTGGCCTCGCG
CGCAGATCAGTTGGAAGAATTTGTCCACTACGTGAAAGGCGAGATCACCAAGGTAGTCGGCAAATAACCC
TCGAGCCACCCATGACCAAAATCCCTTAACGTGAGTTACGCGTCGTTCCACTGAGCGTCAGACCCCGTAG
AAAAGATCAAAGGATCTTCTTGAGATCCTTTTTTTCTGCGCGTAATCTGCTGCTTGCAAACAAAAAAACC
ACCGCTACCAGCGGTGGTTTGTTTGCCGGATCAAGAGCTACCAACTCTTTTTCCGAAGGTAACTGGCTTC
AGCAGAGCGCAGATACCAAATACTGTTCTTCTAGTGTAGCCGTAGTTAGGCCACCACTTCAAGAACTCTG
TAGCACCGCCTACATACCTCGCTCTGCTAATCCTGTTACCAGTGGCTGCTGCCAGTGGCGATAAGTCGTG
TCTTACCGGGTTGGACTCAAGACGATAGTTACCGGATAAGGCGCAGCGGTCGGGCTGAACGGGGGGTTCG
TGCACACAGCCCAGCTTGGAGCGAACGACCTACACCGAACTGAGATACCTACAGCGTGAGCTATGAGAAA
GCGCCACGCTTCCCGAAGGGAGAAAGGCGGACAGGTATCCGGTAAGCGGCAGGGTCGGAACAGGAGAGCG
CACGAGGGAGCTTCCAGGGGGAAACGCCTGGTATCTTTATAGTCCTGTCGGGTTTCGCCACCTCTGACTT
GAGCGTCGATTTTTGTGATGCTCGTCAGGGGGGCGGAGCCTATGGAAAAACGCCAGCAACGCGGCCTTTT
TACGGTTCCTGGCCTTTTGCTGGCCTTTTGCTCACATGTTCTTTCCTGCGTTATCCCCTGATTCTGTGGA
TAACCGTATTACCGCCTTTGAGTGAGCTGATACCGCTCGCCGCAGCCGAACGACCGAGCGCAGCGAGTCA
GTGAGCGAGGAAGCGGAAGAGCGCCCAATACGCAAACCGCCTCTCCCCGCGCGTTGGCCGATTCATTAAT
GCAGCTGGCACGACAGGTTTCCCGACTGGAAAGCGGGCAGTGAGCGCAACGCAATTAATACGCGTACCGC
TAGCCAGGAAGAGTTTGTAGAAACGCAAAAAGGCCATCCGTCAGGATGGCCTTCTGCTTAGTTTGATGCC
TGGCAGTTTATGGCGGGCGTCCTGCCCGCCACCCTCCGGGCCGTTGCTTCACAACGTTCAAATCCGCTCC
CGGCGGATTTGTCCTACTCAGGAGAGCGTTCACCGACAAACAACAGATAAAACGAAAGGCCCAGTCTTCC
GACTGAGCCTTTCGTTTTATTTGATGCCT
