>Addgene plasmid #81371 | pDONR223_FBXO16_p.T50K | depositor partial sequence | sequence record 154690 | Insert sequence
ATGATGGCATTTGCACCTCCAAAAAACACAGATGGTCCCAAAATGCAGACAAAGATGAGCACCTGGACAC
CCCTAAACCATCAGCTATTGAATGACCGGGTATTTGAAGAAAGAAGAGCCCTGCTTGGCAAATGGTTTGA
CAAATGGAAAGACTCTCAAAGAAGAAGAATCCTCACAGGCCTGTTGGAGCGCTGCTCGCTGTCCCAGCAA
AAGTTCTGCTGTCGAAAGCTTCAAGAGAAAATTCCAGCAGAAGCCCTGGACTTTACAACCAAGCTTCCAA
GGGTGTTATCTTTATACATCTTTTCTTTCCTGGACCCTCGGAGCCTTTGTCGTTGTGCACAGGTGTGCTG
GCATTGGAAGAACCTTGCTGAGCTGGACCAGCTCTGGATGCTGAAATGTTTACGGTTTAACTGGTACATC
AATTTCTCTCCAACTCCCTTTGAGCAGGGGATCTGGAAGAAGCACTATATTCAAATGGTGAAAGAACTTC
ATATTACCAAGCCTAAGACACCCCCAAAGGATGGATTTGTAATCGCTGACGTTCAACTAGTTACAAGCAA
TTCTCCAGAGGAAAAACAGTCCCCTTTATCAGCCTTTCGGTCCTCTTCCTCTTTAAGAAAGAAGAATAAC
TCAGGGGAGAAAGCACTTCCACCCTGGCGATCTTCTGATAAGCACCCAACAGATATCATTCGTTTTAATT
ACCTAGACAACCGTGACCCCATGGAGACTGTCCAGCAAGGAAGAAGAAAAAGAAACCAAATGACCCCAGA
CTTCAGCCGACAGTCACATGATAAGAAAAATAAATTGCAGGACAGAACTAGGCTAAGAAAAGCACAATCA
ATGATGTCGAGGAGAAATCCCTTCCCACTATGTCCC
